>Addgene plasmid #8381 | pCMV-SHP2 WT | addgene full sequence | sequence record 363016 | Addgene NGS Result
GTTCCAAACTGGAACAACACTCAACCCTATCTCGGTCTATTCTTTTGATTTATAAGGGATTTTGCCGATT
TCGGCCTATTGGTTAAAAAATGAGCTGATTTAACAAAAATTTAACGCGAATTAATTCTGTGGAATGTGTG
TCAGTTAGGGTGTGGAAAGTCCCCAGGCTCCCCAGCAGGCAGAAGTATGCAAAGCATGCATCTCAATTAG
TCAGCAACCAGGTGTGGAAAGTCCCCAGGCTCCCCAGCAGGCAGAAGTATGCAAAGCATGCATCTCAATT
AGTCAGCAACCATAGTCCCGCCCCTAACTCCGCCCATCCCGCCCCTAACTCCGCCCAGTTCCGCCCATTC
TCCGCCCCATGGCTGACTAATTTTTTTTATTTATGCAGAGGCCGAGGCCGCCTCTGCCTCTGAGCTATTC
CAGAAGTAGTGAGGAGGCTTTTTTGGAGGCCTAGGCTTTTGCAAAAAGCTCCCGGGAGCTTGTATATCCA
TTTTCGGATCTGATCAAGAGACAGGATGAGGATCGTTTCGCATGATTGAACAAGATGGATTGCACGCAGG
TTCTCCGGCCGCTTGGGTGGAGAGGCTATTCGGCTATGACTGGGCACAACAGACAATCGGCTGCTCTGAT
GCCGCCGTGTTCCGGCTGTCAGCGCAGGGGCGCCCGGTTCTTTTTGTCAAGACCGACCTGTCCGGTGCCC
TGAATGAACTGCAGGACGAGGCAGCGCGGCTATCGTGGCTGGCCACGACGGGCGTTCCTTGCGCAGCTGT
GCTCGACGTTGTCACTGAAGCGGGAAGGGACTGGCTGCTATTGGGCGAAGTGCCGGGGCAGGATCTCCTG
TCATCTCACCTTGCTCCTGCCGAGAAAGTATCCATCATGGCTGATGCAATGCGGCGGCTGCATACGCTTG
ATCCGGCTACCTGCCCATTCGACCACCAAGCGAAACATCGCATCGAGCGAGCACGTACTCGGATGGAAGC
CGGTCTTGTCGATCAGGATGATCTGGACGAAGAGCATCAGGGGCTCGCGCCAGCCGAACTGTTCGCCAGG
CTCAAGGCGCGCATGCCCGACGGCGAGGATCTCGTCGTGACCCATGGCGATGCCTGCTTGCCGAATATCA
TGGTGGAAAATGGCCGCTTTTCTGGATTCATCGACTGTGGCCGGCTGGGTGTGGCGGACCGCTATCAGGA
CATAGCGTTGGCTACCCGTGATATTGCTGAAGAGCTTGGCGGCGAATGGGCTGACCGCTTCCTCGTGCTT
TACGGTATCGCCGCTCCCGATTCGCAGCGCATCGCCTTCTATCGCCTTCTTGACGAGTTCTTCTGAGCGG
GACTCTGGGGTTCGAAATGACCGACCAAGCGACGCCCAACCTGCCATCACGAGATTTCGATTCCACCGCC
GCCTTCTATGAAAGGTTGGGCTTCGGAATCGTTTTCCGGGACGCCGGCTGGATGATCCTCCAGCGCGGGG
ATCTCATGCTGGAGTTCTTCGCCCACCCCAACTTGTTTATTGCAGCTTATAATGGTTACAAATAAAGCAA
TAGCATCACAAATTTCACAAATAAAGCATTTTTTTCACTGCATTCTAGTTGTGGTTTGTCCAAACTCATC
AATGTATCTTATCATGTCTGTATACCGTCGACCTCTAGCTAGAGCTTGGCGTAATCATGGTCATAGCTGT
TTCCTGTGTGAAATTGTTATCCGCTCACAATTCCACACAACATACGAGCCGGAAGCATAAAGTGTAAAGC
CTGGGGTGCCTAATGAGTGAGCTAACTCACATTAATTGCGTTGCGCTCACTGCCCGCTTTCCAGTCGGGA
AACCTGTCGTGCCAGCTGCATTAATGAATCGGCCAACGCGCGGGGAGAGGCGGTTTGCGTATTGGGCGCT
CTTCCGCTTCCTCGCTCACTGACTCGCTGCGCTCGGTCGTTCGGCTGCGGCGAGCGGTATCAGCTCACTC
AAAGGCGGTAATACGGTTATCCACAGAATCAGGGGATAACGCAGGAAAGAACATGTGAGCAAAAGGCCAG
CAAAAGGCCAGGAACCGTAAAAAGGCCGCGTTGCTGGCGTTTTTCCATAGGCTCCGCCCCCCTGACGAGC
ATCACAAAAATCGACGCTCAAGTCAGAGGTGGCGAAACCCGACAGGACTATAAAGATACCAGGCGTTTCC
CCCTGGAAGCTCCCTCGTGCGCTCTCCTGTTCCGACCCTGCCGCTTACCGGATACCTGTCCGCCTTTCTC
CCTTCGGGAAGCGTGGCGCTTTCTCATAGCTCACGCTGTAGGTATCTCAGTTCGGTGTAGGTCGTTCGCT
CCAAGCTGGGCTGTGTGCACGAACCCCCCGTTCAGCCCGACCGCTGCGCCTTATCCGGTAACTATCGTCT
TGAGTCCAACCCGGTAAGACACGACTTATCGCCACTGGCAGCAGCCACTGGTAACAGGATTAGCAGAGCG
AGGTATGTAGGCGGTGCTACAGAGTTCTTGAAGTGGTGGCCTAACTACGGCTACACTAGAAGAACAGTAT
TTGGTATCTGCGCTCTGCTGAAGCCAGTTACCTTCGGAAAAAGAGTTGGTAGCTCTTGATCCGGCAAACA
AACCACCGCTGGTAGCGGTGGTTTTTTTGTTTGCAAGCAGCAGATTACGCGCAGAAAAAAAGGATCTCAA
GAAGATCCTTTGATCTTTTCTACGGGGTCTGACGCTCAGTGGAACGAAAACTCACGTTAAGGGATTTTGG
TCATGAGATTATCAAAAAGGATCTTCACCTAGATCCTTTTAAATTAAAAATGAAGTTTTAAATCAATCTA
AAGTATATATGAGTAAACTTGGTCTGACAGTTACCAATGCTTAATCAGTGAGGCACCTATCTCAGCGATC
TGTCTATTTCGTTCATCCATAGTTGCCTGACTCCCCGTCGTGTAGATAACTACGATACGGGAGGGCTTAC
CATCTGGCCCCAGTGCTGCAATGATACCGCGAGACCCACGCTCACCGGCTCCAGATTTATCAGCAATAAA
CCAGCCAGCCGGAAGGGCCGAGCGCAGAAGTGGTCCTGCAACTTTATCCGCCTCCATCCAGTCTATTAAT
TGTTGCCGGGAAGCTAGAGTAAGTAGTTCGCCAGTTAATAGTTTGCGCAACGTTGTTGCCATTGCTACAG
GCATCGTGGTGTCACGCTCGTCGTTTGGTATGGCTTCATTCAGCTCCGGTTCCCAACGATCAAGGCGAGT
TACATGATCCCCCATGTTGTGCAAAAAAGCGGTTAGCTCCTTCGGTCCTCCGATCGTTGTCAGAAGTAAG
TTGGCCGCAGTGTTATCACTCATGGTTATGGCAGCACTGCATAATTCTCTTACTGTCATGCCATCCGTAA
GATGCTTTTCTGTGACTGGTGAGTACTCAACCAAGTCATTCTGAGAATAGTGTATGCGGCGACCGAGTTG
CTCTTGCCCGGCGTCAATACGGGATAATACCGCGCCACATAGCAGAACTTTAAAAGTGCTCATCATTGGA
AAACGTTCTTCGGGGCGAAAACTCTCAAGGATCTTACCGCTGTTGAGATCCAGTTCGATGTAACCCACTC
GTGCACCCAACTGATCTTCAGCATCTTTTACTTTCACCAGCGTTTCTGGGTGAGCAAAAACAGGAAGGCA
AAATGCCGCAAAAAAGGGAATAAGGGCGACACGGAAATGTTGAATACTCATACTCTTCCTTTTTCAATAT
TATTGAAGCATTTATCAGGGTTATTGTCTCATGAGCGGATACATATTTGAATGTATTTAGAAAAATAAAC
AAATAGGGGTTCCGCGCACATTTCCCCGAAAAGTGCCACCTGACGTCGACGGATCGGGAGATCTCCCGAT
CCCCTATGGTGCACTCTCAGTACAATCTGCTCTGATGCCGCATAGTTAAGCCAGTATCTGCTCCCTGCTT
GTGTGTTGGAGGTCGCTGAGTAGTGCGCGAGCAAAATTTAAGCTACAACAAGGCAAGGCTTGACCGACAA
TTGCATGAAGAATCTGCTTAGGGTTAGGCGTTTTGCGCTGCTTCGCGATGTACGGGCCAGATATACGCGT
TGACATTGATTATTGACTAGTTATTAATAGTAATCAATTACGGGGTCATTAGTTCATAGCCCATATATGG
AGTTCCGCGTTACATAACTTACGGTAAATGGCCCGCCTGGCTGACCGCCCAACGACCCCCGCCCATTGAC
GTCAATAATGACGTATGTTCCCATAGTAACGCCAATAGGGACTTTCCATTGACGTCAATGGGTGGAGTAT
TTACGGTAAACTGCCCACTTGGCAGTACATCAAGTGTATCATATGCCAAGTACGCCCCCTATTGACGTCA
ATGACGGTAAATGGCCCGCCTGGCATTATGCCCAGTACATGACCTTATGGGACTTTCCTACTTGGCAGTA
CATCTACGTATTAGTCATCGCTATTACCATGGTGATGCGGTTTTGGCAGTACATCAATGGGCGTGGATAG
CGGTTTGACTCACGGGGATTTCCAAGTCTCCACCCCATTGACGTCAATGGGAGTTTGTTTTGGCACCAAA
ATCAACGGGACTTTCCAAAATGTCGTAACAACTCCGCCCCATTGACGCAAATGGGCGGTAGGCGTGTACG
GTGGGAGGTCTATATAAGCAGAGCTCTCTGGCTAACTAGAGAACCCACTGCTTACTGGCTTATCGAAATT
AATACGACTCACTATAGGGAGACCCAAGCTTGGTACCGAGCTCGGATCCACTAGTAACGGCCGCCAGTGT
GCTGGAATTCCGGGCGGGAGGAAC
[1779 nt withheld, positions 4785-6563]
TGAGAAAACCTGCCAAAACTTCAGCACAGAAATAGATGTGGACTTTCACCCTCTCCCTAAAAAGATCAAG
AACAGACGCAAGAAAGTTTATGTGAAGACAGAATTTGGATTTGGAAGGCTTGCAATGTGGTTGACTACCT
TTTGATAAGCAAAATTTGAAACCATTTAAAGACCGGAATTCTGCAGATATCCATCACACTGGCGGCCGCT
CGAGCATGCATCTAGAGGGCCCTATTCTATAGTGTCACCTAAATGCTAGAGCTCGCTGATCAGCCTCGAC
TGTGCCTTCTAGTTGCCAGCCATCTGTTGTTTGCCCCTCCCCCGTGCCTTCCTTGACCCTGGAAGGTGCC
ACTCCCACTGTCCTTTCCTAATAAAATGAGGAAATTGCATCGCATTGTCTGAGTAGGTGTCATTCTATTC
TGGGGGGTGGGGTGGGGCAGGACAGCAAGGGGGAGGATTGGGAAGACAATAGCAGGCATGCTGGGGATGC
GGTGGGCTCTATGGCTTCTGAGGCGGAAAGAACCAGCTGGGGCTCTAGGGGGTATCCCC
[124 nt withheld, positions 7113-7236]
C
[91 nt withheld, positions 7238-7328]
A
[49 nt withheld, positions 7330-7378]
CCTTTGACGTTGGAGTCCACGTTCTTTAATAGTGGACTCTT
Features (pLannotate 1.2.2; 21 found; start..end, strand, type, name):
    136..465     +  promoter       SV40 promoter: SV40 enhancer and early promoter
    532..1323    +  CDS            neo: KKA2_KLEPN - Also known as kan, nptII. Experimental evidence at protein level: Swiss-Prot protein existence level 1. Resistance to kanamycin, neomycin, paromomycin, ribostamycin, butirosin and gentamicin B. From Klebsiella pneumoniae.
   1347..1505    +  CDS            ble (fragment): BLE_KLEPN - Experimental evidence at protein level: Swiss-Prot protein existence level 1. Binding protein with a strong affinity to the bleomycin family of antibiotics. Binds to CL990; an antimitotic-antibiotic compound. From Klebsiella pneumoniae.
   1500..1621    +  polyA_signal   SV40 poly(A) signal: SV40 polyadenylation signal
   1694..1710    -  protein_bind   lac operator: The lac repressor binds to the lac operator to inhibit transcription in E. coli. This inhibition can be relieved by adding lactose or isopropyl-β-D-thiogalactopyranoside (IPTG). lac repressor encoded by lacI
   1718..1748    -  promoter       lac promoter: promoter for the E. coli lac operon
   1763..1784    -  protein_bind   CAP binding site: CAP binding activates transcription in the presence of cAMP. E. coli catabolite activator protein
   1797..1889    -  CDS            lacI (fragment): lac repressor; lacI; The lac repressor binds to the lac operator to inhibit transcription in E. coli. This inhibition can be relieved by adding lactose or isopropyl-β-D-thiogalactopyranoside (IPTG).
   2072..2660    -  rep_origin     ori: high-copy-number ColE1/pMB1/pBR322/pUC origin of replication
   2831..3691    -  CDS            AmpR: β-lactamase; bla; confers resistance to ampicillin, carbenicillin, and related antibiotics
   3692..3796    -  promoter       AmpR promoter: bla
   3855..3907    -  misc_feature   bom (fragment): basis of mobility region from pBR322
   4062..4441    +  enhancer       CMV enhancer: human cytomegalovirus immediate early enhancer
   4442..4645    +  promoter       CMV promoter: human cytomegalovirus (CMV) immediate early promoter
   4641..4674    +  LTR            5' LTR (truncated) (fragment): truncated 5' long terminal repeat (LTR) from HIV-1
   4690..4708    +  promoter       T7 promoter: promoter for bacteriophage T7 RNA polymerase
   4785..6563    +  CDS            PTPN11 (sequence withheld): PTN11_HUMAN - Also known as PTP2C, SHPTP2. Experimental evidence at protein level: Swiss-Prot protein existence level 1. Acts downstream of various receptor and cytoplasmic protein tyrosine kinases to participate in the signal transduction from the cell surface to the nucleus (PubMed:10655584, PubMed:18559669, PubMed:18829466, PubMed:26742426, PubMed:28074573). Positively regulates MAPK signal transduction pathway (PubMed:28074573). Dephosphorylates GAB1, ARHGAP35 and EGFR (PubMed:28074573). Dephosphorylates ROCK2 at 'Tyr-722' resulting in stimulation of its RhoA binding activity (PubMed:18559
   6799..6817    -  promoter       SP6 promoter: promoter for bacteriophage SP6 RNA polymerase
   6843..7067    +  polyA_signal   bGH poly(A) signal: bovine growth hormone polyadenylation signal
   7071..7092    +  promoter       SV40 promoter (fragment): SV40 enhancer and early promoter
   7113..122     +  rep_origin     f1 ori (across the origin) (sequence partly withheld): f1 bacteriophage origin of replication; arrow indicates direction of (+) strand synthesis
