[The description below was written by a language model from this plasmid's Addgene catalogue record and pLannotate feature annotations shown in this document.]
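Description:
pCMV-SHP2 WT is a mammalian expression plasmid built on the pRC/CMV backbone that carries wild-type human SHP2, the non-receptor protein tyrosine phosphatase encoded by PTPN11 (also called SH-PTP2 or PTP2C). The cDNA insert, recorded as about 2.3 kb, was cloned between HindIII and XbaI sites, both of which remain intact. The annotated PTPN11 coding sequence occupies only part of that insert, so some untranslated flanking sequence is evidently present. No epitope tag or reporter fusion is annotated. The sequenced record is 7,419 nt, somewhat shorter than the sum of the catalogued backbone and insert sizes, which are probably approximate.

Expression in mammalian cells is driven by the human cytomegalovirus immediate-early enhancer and promoter, with transcripts terminated by the bovine growth hormone polyadenylation signal. T7 and SP6 phage promoters flank the insert in opposing orientations; they serve as sequencing primer sites and could support in vitro transcription. A separate cassette places the neomycin phosphotransferase gene under the SV40 enhancer/early promoter with an SV40 poly(A) signal, allowing G418 selection of stably transfected cells. In E. coli the plasmid is maintained through a high-copy ColE1/pUC-type origin and selected with ampicillin via the β-lactamase gene. An f1 origin permits single-stranded DNA production. Short annotated fragments such as ble, lacI, lac promoter/operator, bom and a truncated HIV-1 LTR match appear to be backbone remnants or incidental similarity hits rather than functional elements.

The record does not state a specific purpose. A construct of this design is suited to transient or stable overexpression of wild-type SHP2, for example in studies of its role downstream of tyrosine kinases and in MAPK pathway signalling, or as the wild-type reference alongside mutant versions.
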