Addgene plasmid #8381: pCMV-SHP2 WT
Depositing lab: Ben Neel. Depositing organization: Beth Israel Deaconess Medical Center.
Backbone
  Vector backbone: pRC/CMV
  Backbone size w/o insert (bp): 5542
  Vector type: Mammalian Expression
  Selectable markers: Neomycin (select with G418)
Growth in bacteria
  Bacterial resistance: Ampicillin, 100 μg/mL
  Growth temperature: 37°C
  Growth strain: DH5alpha
  Copy number: High Copy
Gene/Insert
  Gene/Insert name: SHP2 (alt names: SH-PTP2; PTPN11; PTP2C)
  Species: H. sapiens (human)
  Insert size (bp): 2276
  Entrez Gene: PTPN11 (a.k.a. BPTP3, CFC, JMML, METCDS, NS1, PTP-1D, PTP2C, SH-PTP2, SH-PTP3, SHP2)
  Cloning method: Restriction Enzyme; 5′ cloning site HindIII (not destroyed); 3′ cloning site XbaI (not destroyed)
  Sequencing primers: 5′ T7; 3′ SP6
Terms and licenses: Academic/Nonprofit Terms; Industry Terms: Not Available to Industry
How to cite: pCMV-SHP2 WT was a gift from Ben Neel (Addgene plasmid # 8381 ; http://n2t.net/addgene:8381 ; RRID:Addgene_8381)
