>Addgene plasmid #8381 | pCMV-SHP2 WT | addgene partial sequence | sequence record 16950 | 8381 with T7
TAGTACGGCCGCCAGTGTGCTGGAATTCCGGGCGGGAGGAAC
[823 nt withheld, positions 43-865]
CC
[89 nt withheld, positions 868-956]
