>Addgene plasmid #8381 | pCMV-SHP2 WT | addgene partial sequence | sequence record 107627 | BGH-rev 5'-TAGAAGGCACAGTCGAGG-3'
CTATAGAATAGGGCCCTCTAGATGCATGCTCGAGCGGCCGCCAGTGTGATGGATATCTGCAGAATTCCGG
TCTTTAAATGGTTTCAAATTTTGCTTATCAAAAGGTAGTCAACCACATTGCAAGCCTTCCAAATCCAAAT
TCTGTCTTCACATAAACTTTCTTGCGTCTGTTCTTGATCTTTTTAGGGAGAGGGTGAAAGTCCACATCTA
TTTCTGTGCTGAAGTTTTGGCAGGTTTTCTCA
[657 nt withheld, positions 243-899]
